Addgene plasmid #104102: pCAG-tTA
Purpose: Expresses tTA2 under the CAG promoter in mammalian cells.
Depositing lab: Takeshi Imai. Depositing organization: Kyushu University. Publication: Bright multicolor labeling of neuronal circuits with fluorescent proteins and chemical tags. Sakaguchi R, Leiwe MN, Imai T. eLife. 2018 Nov 20;7. pii: 40350. doi: 10.7554/eLife.40350. PubMed 30454553.
Backbone
  Vector backbone: pCAGEN
  Vector type: Mammalian Expression
Growth in bacteria
  Bacterial resistance: Ampicillin, 100 μg/mL
  Growth temperature: 37°C
  Growth strain: DH5alpha
  Copy number: High Copy
Gene/Insert
  Gene/Insert name: tTA2
  Species: E. coli
  Insert size (bp): 747
  Promoter: CAG
  Cloning method: Restriction Enzyme; 5′ cloning site EcoRI (not destroyed); 3′ cloning site NotI (not destroyed)
  Sequencing primers: 5′ pCAG-F
Resource information
  A portion of this plasmid was derived from a plasmid made by: pTet-Off Advanced from Clontech
Terms and licenses: Academic/Nonprofit Terms; Industry Terms: Not Available to Industry
How to cite: pCAG-tTA was a gift from Takeshi Imai (Addgene plasmid # 104102 ; http://n2t.net/addgene:104102 ; RRID:Addgene_104102)
