[The description below was written by a language model from this plasmid's Addgene catalogue record and pLannotate feature annotations shown in this document.]
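Description:
pCAG-tTA is a 5.5 kb mammalian expression plasmid built on the pCAGEN backbone that constitutively produces the tetracycline-controlled transactivator tTA2. It is maintained in E. coli through a high-copy ColE1/pUC-type origin and selected with ampicillin via the β-lactamase (AmpR) gene and its native promoter. Remnants of the lac promoter/operator region and short lacI fragments are also present as backbone carry-over. An SV40 origin, which can support episomal replication in cells supplying large T antigen, sits beside an SV40 poly(A) signal. No mammalian selection marker is annotated.

The expression cassette is the composite CAG promoter, made up of the CMV immediate-early enhancer, the chicken β-actin promoter and a chimeric β-actin/β-globin intron, which gives strong, broadly active transcription in mammalian cells. Downstream, a 747 bp tTA2 coding sequence is cloned between retained EcoRI and NotI sites and is followed by a short β-globin exon remnant and the rabbit β-globin polyadenylation signal. The automated annotation labels this open reading frame as an "rtTA3 fragment" overlapping three tandem minimal VP16 activation domains. This reflects the close sequence similarity between the Tet-Off and Tet-On proteins, and the catalogue entry identifies the insert as tTA2, derived from a commercial Tet-Off Advanced plasmid. It is a fusion of the E. coli Tet repressor to minimal VP16 activation repeats.

tTA2 binds and activates Tet-responsive (TRE) promoters in the absence of doxycycline and is switched off by the drug. The plasmid therefore serves as a driver co-delivered with TRE-controlled reporter constructs. The associated publication concerns bright multicolour labelling of neuronal circuits with fluorescent proteins and chemical tags.
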