Features (pLannotate 1.2.2; 18 found; start..end, strand, type, name):
      4..383     +  enhancer       CMV enhancer: human cytomegalovirus immediate early enhancer
    386..661     +  promoter       chicken β-actin promoter: No description available
    662..1670    +  intron         chimeric intron: chimera between introns from chicken β-actin and rabbit β-globin
   1731..2428    +  CDS            rtTA3 (fragment): reverse tetracycline transactivator 3 activates expression from Tet-responsive promoters in the presence of doxycycline
   2358..2468    +  CDS            VP48: 3 tandem repeats of the minimal activation domain of herpes simplex virus VP16 (Cheng et al., 2013)
   2486..2557    +  CDS            HBB (fragment): HBB_PONPY - Experimental evidence at transcript level: Swiss-Prot protein existence level 2. Involved in oxygen transport from the lung to the various peripheral tissues. From Pongo pygmaeus (Bornean orangutan).
   2628..2683    +  polyA_signal   β-globin poly(A) signal: rabbit β-globin polyadenylation signal (Gil and Proudfoot, 1987)
   3066..3082    -  protein_bind   lac operator: The lac repressor binds to the lac operator to inhibit transcription in E. coli. This inhibition can be relieved by adding lactose or isopropyl-β-D-thiogalactopyranoside (IPTG). lac repressor encoded by lacI
   3090..3120    -  promoter       lac promoter: promoter for the E. coli lac operon
   3135..3156    -  protein_bind   CAP binding site: CAP binding activates transcription in the presence of cAMP. E. coli catabolite activator protein
   3169..3208    -  CDS            lacI (fragment): lac repressor; lacI; The lac repressor binds to the lac operator to inhibit transcription in E. coli. This inhibition can be relieved by adding lactose or isopropyl-β-D-thiogalactopyranoside (IPTG).
   3215..3237    +  promoter       SV40 promoter (fragment): SV40 enhancer and early promoter
   3261..3396    +  rep_origin     SV40 ori: SV40 origin of replication
   3416..3550    +  polyA_signal   SV40 poly(A) signal: SV40 polyadenylation signal
   3552..3606    -  CDS            lacI (fragment): lac repressor; lacI; The lac repressor binds to the lac operator to inhibit transcription in E. coli. This inhibition can be relieved by adding lactose or isopropyl-β-D-thiogalactopyranoside (IPTG).
   3789..4377    -  rep_origin     ori: high-copy-number ColE1/pMB1/pBR322/pUC origin of replication
   4548..5408    -  CDS            AmpR: β-lactamase; bla; confers resistance to ampicillin, carbenicillin, and related antibiotics
   5409..5513    -  promoter       AmpR promoter: bla
>Addgene plasmid #104102 | pCAG-tTA | depositor full sequence | sequence record 197132 | pCAG-tTA sequence 5539 bps
GTCGACATTGATTATTGACTAGTTATTAATAGTAATCAATTACGGGGTCATTAGTTCATAGCCCATATAT
GGAGTTCCGCGTTACATAACTTACGGTAAATGGCCCGCCTGGCTGACCGCCCAACGACCCCCGCCCATTG
ACGTCAATAATGACGTATGTTCCCATAGTAACGCCAATAGGGACTTTCCATTGACGTCAATGGGTGGACT
ATTTACGGTAAACTGCCCACTTGGCAGTACATCAAGTGTATCATATGCCAAGTACGCCCCCTATTGACGT
CAATGACGGTAAATGGCCCGCCTGGCATTATGCCCAGTACATGACCTTATGGGACTTTCCTACTTGGCAG
TACATCTACGTATTAGTCATCGCTATTACCATGGGTCGAGGTGAGCCCCACGTTCTGCTTCACTCTCCCC
ATCTCCCCCCCCTCCCCACCCCCAATTTTGTATTTATTTATTTTTTAATTATTTTGTGCAGCGATGGGGG
CGGGGGGGGGGGGGGCGCGCGCCAGGCGGGGCGGGGCGGGGCGAGGGGCGGGGCGGGGCGAGGCGGAGAG
GTGCGGCGGCAGCCAATCAGAGCGGCGCGCTCCGAAAGTTTCCTTTTATGGCGAGGCGGCGGCGGCGGCG
GCCCTATAAAAAGCGAAGCGCGCGGCGGGCGGGAGTCGCTGCGTTGCCTTCGCCCCGTGCCCCGCTCCGC
GCCGCCTCGCGCCGCCCGCCCCGGCTCTGACTGACCGCGTTACTCCCACAGGTGAGCGGGCGGGACGGCC
CTTCTCCTCCGGGCTGTAATTAGCGCTTGGTTTAATGACGGCTCGTTTCTTTTCTGTGGCTGCGTGAAAG
CCTTAAAGGGCTCCGGGAGGGCCCTTTGTGCGGGGGGGAGCGGCTCGGGGGGTGCGTGCGTGTGTGTGTG
CGTGGGGAGCGCCGCGTGCGGCCCGCGCTGCCCGGCGGCTGTGAGCGCTGCGGGCGCGGCGCGGGGCTTT
GTGCGCTCCGCGTGTGCGCGAGGGGAGCGCGGCCGGGGGCGGTGCCCCGCGGTGCGGGGGGGCTGCGAGG
GGAACAAAGGCTGCGTGCGGGGTGTGTGCGTGGGGGGGTGAGCAGGGGGTGTGGGCGCGGCGGTCGGGCT
GTAACCCCCCCCTGCACCCCCCTCCCCGAGTTGCTGAGCACGGCCCGGCTTCGGGTGCGGGGCTCCGTGC
GGGGCGTGGCGCGGGGCTCGCCGTGCCGGGCGGGGGGTGGCGGCAGGTGGGGGTGCCGGGCGGGGCGGGG
CCGCCTCGGGCCGGGGAGGGCTCGGGGGAGGGGCGCGGCGGCCCCGGAGCGCCGGCGGCTGTCGAGGCGC
GGCGAGCCGCAGCCATTGCCTTTTATGGTAATCGTGCGAGAGGGCGCAGGGACTTCCTTTGTCCCAAATC
TGGCGGAGCCGAAATCTGGGAGGCGCCGCCGCACCCCCTCTAGCGGGCGCGGGCGAAGCGGTGCGGCGCC
GGCAGGAAGGAAATGGGCGGGGAGGGCCTTCGTGCGTCGCCGCGCCGCCGTCCCCTTCTCCATCTCCAGC
CTCGGGGCTGCCGCAGGGGGACGGCTGCCTTCGGGGGGGACGGGGCAGGGCGGGGTTCGGCTTCTGGCGT
GTGACCGGCGGCTCTAGAGCCTCTGCTAACCATGTTCATGCCTTCTTCTTTTTCCTACAGCTCCTGGGCA
ACGTGCTGGTTATTGTGCTGTCTCATCATTTTGGCAAAGAATTCGCCACCATGTCTAGACTGGACAAGAG
CAAAGTCATAAACTCTGCTCTGGAATTACTCAATGAAGTCGGTATCGAAGGCCTGACGACAAGGAAACTC
GCTCAAAAGCTGGGAGTTGAGCAGCCTACCCTGTACTGGCACGTGAAGAACAAGCGGGCCCTGCTCGATG
CCCTGGCAATCGAGATGCTGGACAGGCATCATACCCACTTCTGCCCCCTGGAAGGCGAGTCATGGCAAGA
CTTTCTGCGGAACAACGCCAAGTCATTCCGCTGTGCTCTCCTCTCACATCGCGACGGGGCTAAAGTGCAT
CTCGGCACCCGCCCAACAGAGAAACAGTACGAAACCCTGGAAAATCAGCTCGCGTTCCTGTGTCAGCAAG
GCTTCTCCCTGGAGAACGCACTGTACGCTCTGTCCGCCGTGGGCCACTTTACACTGGGCTGCGTATTGGA
GGATCAGGAGCATCAAGTAGCAAAAGAGGAAAGAGAGACACCTACCACCGATTCTATGCCCCCACTTCTG
AGACAAGCAATTGAGCTGTTCGACCATCAGGGAGCCGAACCTGCCTTCCTTTTCGGCCTGGAACTAATCA
TATGTGGCCTGGAGAAACAGCTAAAGTGCGAAAGCGGCGGGCCGGCCGACGCCCTTGACGATTTTGACTT
AGACATGCTCCCAGCCGATGCCCTTGACGACTTTGACCTTGATATGCTGCCTGCTGACGCTCTTGACGAT
TTTGACCTTGACATGCTCCCCGGGTAAGCGGCCGCACTCCTCAGGTGCAGGCTGCCTATCAGAAGGTGGT
GGCTGGTGTGGCCAATGCCCTGGCTCACAAATACCACTGAGATCTTTTTCCCTCTGCCAAAAATTATGGG
GACATCATGAAGCCCCTTGAGCATCTGACTTCTGGCTAATAAAGGAAATTTATTTTCATTGCAATAGTGT
GTTGGAATTTTTTGTGTCTCTCACTCGGAAGGACATATGGGAGGGCAAATCATTTAAAACATCAGAATGA
GTATTTGGTTTAGAGTTTGGCAACATATGCCATATGCTGGCTGCCATGAACAAAGGTGGCTATAAAGAGG
TCATCAGTATATGAAACAGCCCCCTGCTGTCCATTCCTTATTCCATAGAAAAGCCTTGACTTGAGGTTAG
ATTTTTTTTATATTTTGTTTTGTGTTATTTTTTTCTTTAACATCCCTAAAATTTTCCTTACATGTTTTAC
TAGCCAGATTTTTCCTCCTCTCCTGACTACTCCCAGTCATAGCTGTCCCTCTTCTCTTATGAAGATCCCT
CGACCTGCAGCCCAAGCTTGGCGTAATCATGGTCATAGCTGTTTCCTGTGTGAAATTGTTATCCGCTCAC
AATTCCACACAACATACGAGCCGGAAGCATAAAGTGTAAAGCCTGGGGTGCCTAATGAGTGAGCTAACTC
ACATTAATTGCGTTGCGCTCACTGCCCGCTTTCCAGTCGGGAAACCTGTCGTGCCAGCGGATCCGCATCT
CAATTAGTCAGCAACCATAGTCCCGCCCCTAACTCCGCCCATCCCGCCCCTAACTCCGCCCAGTTCCGCC
CATTCTCCGCCCCATGGCTGACTAATTTTTTTTATTTATGCAGAGGCCGAGGCCGCCTCGGCCTCTGAGC
TATTCCAGAAGTAGTGAGGAGGCTTTTTTGGAGGCCTAGGCTTTTGCAAAAAGCTAACTTGTTTATTGCA
GCTTATAATGGTTACAAATAAAGCAATAGCATCACAAATTTCACAAATAAAGCATTTTTTTCACTGCATT
CTAGTTGTGGTTTGTCCAAACTCATCAATGTATCTTATCATGTCTGGATCCGCTGCATTAATGAATCGGC
CAACGCGCGGGGAGAGGCGGTTTGCGTATTGGGCGCTCTTCCGCTTCCTCGCTCACTGACTCGCTGCGCT
CGGTCGTTCGGCTGCGGCGAGCGGTATCAGCTCACTCAAAGGCGGTAATACGGTTATCCACAGAATCAGG
GGATAACGCAGGAAAGAACATGTGAGCAAAAGGCCAGCAAAAGGCCAGGAACCGTAAAAAGGCCGCGTTG
CTGGCGTTTTTCCATAGGCTCCGCCCCCCTGACGAGCATCACAAAAATCGACGCTCAAGTCAGAGGTGGC
GAAACCCGACAGGACTATAAAGATACCAGGCGTTTCCCCCTGGAAGCTCCCTCGTGCGCTCTCCTGTTCC
GACCCTGCCGCTTACCGGATACCTGTCCGCCTTTCTCCCTTCGGGAAGCGTGGCGCTTTCTCAATGCTCA
CGCTGTAGGTATCTCAGTTCGGTGTAGGTCGTTCGCTCCAAGCTGGGCTGTGTGCACGAACCCCCCGTTC
AGCCCGACCGCTGCGCCTTATCCGGTAACTATCGTCTTGAGTCCAACCCGGTAAGACACGACTTATCGCC
ACTGGCAGCAGCCACTGGTAACAGGATTAGCAGAGCGAGGTATGTAGGCGGTGCTACAGAGTTCTTGAAG
TGGTGGCCTAACTACGGCTACACTAGAAGGACAGTATTTGGTATCTGCGCTCTGCTGAAGCCAGTTACCT
TCGGAAAAAGAGTTGGTAGCTCTTGATCCGGCAAACAAACCACCGCTGGTAGCGGTGGTTTTTTTGTTTG
CAAGCAGCAGATTACGCGCAGAAAAAAAGGATCTCAAGAAGATCCTTTGATCTTTTCTACGGGGTCTGAC
GCTCAGTGGAACGAAAACTCACGTTAAGGGATTTTGGTCATGAGATTATCAAAAAGGATCTTCACCTAGA
TCCTTTTAAATTAAAAATGAAGTTTTAAATCAATCTAAAGTATATATGAGTAAACTTGGTCTGACAGTTA
CCAATGCTTAATCAGTGAGGCACCTATCTCAGCGATCTGTCTATTTCGTTCATCCATAGTTGCCTGACTC
CCCGTCGTGTAGATAACTACGATACGGGAGGGCTTACCATCTGGCCCCAGTGCTGCAATGATACCGCGAG
ACCCACGCTCACCGGCTCCAGATTTATCAGCAATAAACCAGCCAGCCGGAAGGGCCGAGCGCAGAAGTGG
TCCTGCAACTTTATCCGCCTCCATCCAGTCTATTAATTGTTGCCGGGAAGCTAGAGTAAGTAGTTCGCCA
GTTAATAGTTTGCGCAACGTTGTTGCCATTGCTACAGGCATCGTGGTGTCACGCTCGTCGTTTGGTATGG
CTTCATTCAGCTCCGGTTCCCAACGATCAAGGCGAGTTACATGATCCCCCATGTTGTGCAAAAAAGCGGT
TAGCTCCTTCGGTCCTCCGATCGTTGTCAGAAGTAAGTTGGCCGCAGTGTTATCACTCATGGTTATGGCA
GCACTGCATAATTCTCTTACTGTCATGCCATCCGTAAGATGCTTTTCTGTGACTGGTGAGTACTCAACCA
AGTCATTCTGAGAATAGTGTATGCGGCGACCGAGTTGCTCTTGCCCGGCGTCAATACGGGATAATACCGC
GCCACATAGCAGAACTTTAAAAGTGCTCATCATTGGAAAACGTTCTTCGGGGCGAAAACTCTCAAGGATC
TTACCGCTGTTGAGATCCAGTTCGATGTAACCCACTCGTGCACCCAACTGATCTTCAGCATCTTTTACTT
TCACCAGCGTTTCTGGGTGAGCAAAAACAGGAAGGCAAAATGCCGCAAAAAAGGGAATAAGGGCGACACG
GAAATGTTGAATACTCATACTCTTCCTTTTTCAATATTATTGAAGCATTTATCAGGGTTATTGTCTCATG
AGCGGATACATATTTGAATGTATTTAGAAAAATAAACAAATAGGGGTTCCGCGCACATTTCCCCGAAAAG
TGCCACCTG
