>Addgene plasmid #104102 | pCAG-tTA | addgene partial sequence | sequence record 208142 | Addgene Partial NGS Result
GGGGACGGCTGCCTTCGGGGGGGACGGGGCAGGGCGGGGTTCGGCTTCTGGCGTGTGACCGGCGGCTCTA
GAGCCTCTGCTAACCATGTTCATGCCTTCTTCTTTTTCCTACAGCTCCTGGGCAACGTGCTGGTTATTGT
GCTGTCTCATCATTTTGGCAAAGAATTCGCCACCATGTCTAGACTGGACAAGAGCAAAGTCATAAACTCT
GCTCTGGAATTACTCAATGAAGTCGGTATCGAAGGCCTGACGACAAGGAAACTCGCTCAAAAGCTGGGAG
TTGAGCAGCCTACCCTGTACTGGCACGTGAAGAACAAGCGGGCCCTGCTCGATGCCCTGGCAATCGAGAT
GCTGGACAGGCATCATACCCACTTCTGCCCCCTGGAAGGCGAGTCATGGCAAGACTTTCTGCGGAACAAC
GCCAAGTCATTCCGCTGTGCTCTCCTCTCACATCGCGACGGGGCTAAAGTGCATCTCGGCACCCGCCCAA
CAGAGAAACAGTACGAAACCCTGGAAAATCAGCTCGCGTTCCTGTGTCAGCAAGGCTTCTCCCTGGAGAA
CGCACTGTACGCTCTGTCCGCCGTGGGCCACTTTACACTGGGCTGCGTATTGGAGGATCAGGAGCATCAA
GTAGCAAAAGAGGAAAGAGAGACACCTACCACCGATTCTATGCCCCCACTTCTGAGACAAGCAATTGAGC
TGTTCGACCATCAGGGAGCCGAACCTGCCTTCCTTTTCGGCCTGGAACTAATCATATGTGGCCTGGAGAA
ACAGCTAAAGTGCGAAAGCGGCGGGCCGGCCGACGCCCTTGACGATTTTGACTTAGACATGCTCCCAGCC
GATGCCCTTGACGACTTTGACCTTGATATGCTGCCTGCTGACGCTCTTGACGATTTTGACCTTGACATGC
TCCCCGGGTAAGCGGCCGCACTCCTCAGGTGCAGGCTGCCTATCAGAAGGTGGTGGCTGGTGTGGCCAAT
GCCCTGGCTCACAAATACCACTGAGATCTTTTTCCCTCTGCCAAAAATTATGGGGACATCATGAAGCCCC
TTGAGCATCTGACTTCTGGCTAATAAAGGAAATTTATTTTCATTGCAATAGTGTGTTGGAATTTTTTGTG
TCTCTCACTCGGAAGGACATATGGGAGGGCAAATCATTTAAAACATCAGAATGAGTATTTGGTTTAGAGT
TTGGCAACATATGCCCATATGCTGGCTGCCATGAACAAAGGTTGGCTATAAAGAGGTCATCAGTATATGA
AACAGCCCCCTGCTGTCCATTCCTTATTCCATAGAAAAGCCTTGACTTGAGGTTAGATTTTTTTTATATT
TTGTTTTGTGTTATTTTTTTCTTTAACATCCCTAAAATTTTCCTTACATGTTTTACTAGCCAGATTTTTC
CTCCTCTCCTGACTACTCCCAGTCATAGCTGTCCCTCTTCTCTTATGGAGATCCCTCGACCTGCAGCCCA
AGCTTGGCGTAATCATGGTCATAGCTGTTTCCTGTGTGAAATTGTTATCCGCTCACAATTCCACACAACA
TACGAGCCGGAAGCATAAAGTGTAAAGCCTGGGGTGCCTAATGAGTGAGCTAACTCACATTAATTGCGTT
GCGCTCACTGCCCGCTTTCCAGTCGGGAAACCTGTCGTGCCAGCGGATCCGCATCTCAATTAGTCAGCAA
CCATAGTCCCGCCCCTAACTCCGCCCATCCCGCCCCTAACTCCGCCCAGTTCCGCCCATTCTCCGCCCCA
TGGCTGACTAATTTTTTTTATTTATGCAGAGGCCGAGGCCGCCTCGGCCTCTGAGCTATTCCAGAAGTAG
TGAGGAGGCTTTTTTGGAGGCCTAGGCTTTTGCAAAAAGCTAACTTGTTTATTGCAGCTTATAATGGTTA
CAAATAAAGCAATAGCATCACAAATTTCACAAATAAAGCATTTTTTTCACTGCATTCTAGTTGTGGTTTG
TCCAAACTCATCAATGTATCTTATCATGTCTGGATCCGCTGCATTAATGAATCGGCCAACGCGCGGGGAG
AGGCGGTTTGCGTATTGGGCGCTCTTCCGCTTCCTCGCTCACTGACTCGCTGCGCTCGGTCGTTCGGCTG
CGGCGAGCGGTATCAGCTCACTCAAAGGCGGTAATACGGTTATCCACAGAATCAGGGGATAACGCAGGAA
AGAACATGTGAGCAAAAGGCCAGCAAAAGGCCAGGAACCGTAAAAAGGCCGCGTTGCTGGCGTTTTTCCA
TAGGCTCCGCCCCCCTGACGAGCATCACAAAAATCGACGCTCAAGTCAGAGGTGGCGAAACCCGACAGGA
CTATAAAGATACCAGGCGTTTCCCCCTGGAAGCTCCCTCGTGCGCTCTCCTGTTCCGACCCTGCCGCTTA
CCGGATACCTGTCCGCCTTTCTCCCTTCGGGAAGCGTGGCGCTTTCTCATAGCTCACGCTGTAGGTATCT
CAGTTCGGTGTAGGTCGTTCGCTCCAAGCTGGGCTGTGTGCACGAACCCCCCGTTCAGCCCGACCGCTGC
GCCTTATCCGGTAACTATCGTCTTGAGTCCAACCCGGTAAGACACGACTTATCGCCACTGGCAGCAGCCA
CTGGTAACAGGATTAGCAGAGCGAGGTATGTAGGCGGTGCTACAGAGTTCTTGAAGTGGTGGCCTAACTA
CGGCTACACTAGAAGAACAGTATTTGGTATCTGCGCTCTGCTGAAGCCAGTTACCTTCGGAAAAAGAGTT
GGTAGCTCTTGATCCGGCAAACAAACCACCGCTGGTAGCGGTGGTTTTTTTGTTTGCAAGCAGCAGATTA
CGCGCAGAAAAAAAGGATCTCAAGAAGATCCTTTGATCTTTTCTACGGGGTCTGACGCTCAGTGGAACGA
AAACTCACGTTAAGGGATTTTGGTCATGAGATTATCAAAAAGGATCTTCACCTAGATCCTTTTAAATTAA
AAATGAAGTTTTAAATCAATCTAAAGTATATATGAGTAAACTTGGTCTGACAGTTACCAATGCTTAATCA
GTGAGGCACCTATCTCAGCGATCTGTCTATTTCGTTCATCCATAGTTGCCTGACTCCCCGTCGTGTAGAT
AACTACGATACGGGAGGGCTTACCATCTGGCCCCAGTGCTGCAATGATACCGCGAGACCCACGCTCACCG
GCTCCAGATTTATCAGCAATAAACCAGCCAGCCGGAAGGGCCGAGCGCAGAAGTGGTCCTGCAACTTTAT
CCGCCTCCATCCAGTCTATTAATTGTTGCCGGGAAGCTAGAGTAAGTAGTTCGCCAGTTAATAGTTTGCG
CAACGTTGTTGCCATTGCTACAGGCATCGTGGTGTCACGCTCGTCGTTTGGTATGGCTTCATTCAGCTCC
GGTTCCCAACGATCAAGGCGAGTTACATGATCCCCCATGTTGTGCAAAAAAGCGGTTAGCTCCTTCGGTC
CTCCGATCGTTGTCAGAAGTAAGTTGGCCGCAGTGTTATCACTCATGGTTATGGCAGCACTGCATAATTC
TCTTACTGTCATGCCATCCGTAAGATGCTTTTCTGTGACTGGTGAGTACTCAACCAAGTCATTCTGAGAA
TAGTGTATGCGGCGACCGAGTTGCTCTTGCCCGGCGTCAATACGGGATAATACCGCGCCACATAGCAGAA
CTTTAAAAGTGCTCATCATTGGAAAACGTTCTTCGGGGCGAAAACTCTCAAGGATCTTACCGCTGTTGAG
ATCCAGTTCGATGTAACCCACTCGTGCACCCAACTGATCTTCAGCATCTTTTACTTTCACCAGCGTTTCT
GGGTGAGCAAAAACAGGAAGGCAAAATGCCGCAAAAAAGGGAATAAGGGCGACACGGAAATGTTGAATAC
TCATACTCTTCCTTTTTCAATATTATTGAAGCATTTATCAGGGTTATTGTCTCATGAGCGGATACATATT
TGAATGTATTTAGAAAAATAAACAAATAGGGGTTCCGCGCACATTTCCCCGAAAAGTGCCACCTGGGTCG
ACATTGATTATTGACTAGTTATTAATAGTAATCAATTACGGGGTCATTAGTTCATAGCCCATATATGGAG
TTCCGCGTTACATAACTTACGGTAAATGGCCCGCCTGGCTGACCGCCCAACGACCCCCGCCCATTGACGT
CAATAATGACGTATGTTCCCATAGTAACGCCAATAGGGACTTTCCATTGACGTCAATGGGTGGAGTATTT
ACGGTAAACTGCCCACTTGGCAGTACATCAAGTGTATCATATGCCAAGTACGCCCCCTATTGACGTCAAT
GACGGTAAATGGCCCGCCTGGCATTATGCCCAGTACATGACCTTATGGGACTTTCCTACTTGGCAGTACA
TCTACGTATTAGTCATCGCTATTACCATGGTCGAGGTGAGCCCCACGTTCTGCTTCACTCTCCCCATCTC
CCCCCCCTCCCCACCCCCAATTTTGTATTTATTTATTTTTTAATTATTTTGTGCAGCGRTGGGGGCGGGG
GGGGGGGGGGCGCGCGCCRGGCGGGGCGGGGCGGGGCGAGGGGCGGGGCGGGGCGAGGCGGAGAGGTGCG
GCGGCAGCCAATCAGAGCGGCGCGCTCCGAAAGTTTCCTTTTATGGCGAGGCGGCGGCGGCGGCGGCCCT
ATAAAAAGCGAAGCGCGCGGCGGGCGGGAGTCGCTGCG
